>Addgene plasmid #161489 | THI VP64 pGAP T2 | addgene full sequence | sequence record 326160 | Addgene NGS Result
CGCTGTGAGCAAAAGGCCAGCAAAAGGCCAGGAACCGTAAAAAGGCCGCGTTGCTGGCGTTTTTCCATAG
GCTCCGCCCCCCTGACGAGCATCACAAAAATCGACGCTCAAGTCAGAGGTGGCGAAACCCGACAGGACTA
TAAAGATACCAGGCGTTTCCCCCTGGAAGCTCCCTCGTGCGCTCTCCTGTTCCGACCCTGCCGCTTACCG
GATACCTGTCCGCCTTTCTCCCTTCGGGAAGCGTGGCGCTTTCTCATAGCTCACGCTGTAGGTATCTCAG
TTCGGTGTAGGTCGTTCGCTCCAAGCTGGGCTGTGTGCACGAACCCCCCGTTCAGCCCGACCGCTGCGCC
TTATCCGGTAACTATCGTCTTGAGTCCAACCCGGTAAGACACGACTTATCGCCACTGGCAGCAGCCACTG
GTAACAGGATTAGCAGAGCGAGGTATGTAGGCGGTGCTACAGAGTTCTTGAAGTGGTGGCCTAACTACGG
CTACACTAGAAGAACAGTATTTGGTATCTGCGCTCTGCTGAAGCCAGTTACCTTCGGAAAAAGAGTTGGT
AGCTCTTGATCCGGCAAACAAACCACCGCTGGTAGCGGTGGTTTTTTTGTTTGCAAGCAGCAGATTACGC
GCAGAAAAAAAGGATCTCAAGAAGATCCTTTGATCTTTTCTACGGGGTGGAGCGCAAAAAACCCCGCCCC
TGACAGGGCGGGGTTTTTTCGCGATCGGAGCGGTACTACCATTGACACTACACATCCTTAATTCCAATCC
TGTCTGGCCTCCTTCACCTTTTAACCATCTTGCCCATTCCAACTCGTGTCAGATTGCGTATCAAGTGAAA
AAAAAAAAATTTTAAATCTTTAACCCAATCAGGTAATAACTGTCGCCTCTTTTATCTGCCGCACTGCATG
AGGTGTCCCCTTAGTGGGAAAGAGTACTGAGCCAACCCTGGAGGACAGCAAGGGAAAAATACCTACAACT
TGCTTCATAATGGTCGTAAAAACAATCCTTGTCGGATATAAGTGTTGTAGACTGTCCCTTATCCTCTGCG
ATGTTCTTCCTCTCAAAGTTTGCGATTTCTCTCTATCAGAATTGCCATCAAGAGACTCAGGACTAATTTC
GCAGTCCCACACGCACTCGTACATGATTGGCTGAAATTTCCCTAAAGAATTTCTTTTTCACGAAAATTTT
TTTTTTACACAAGATTTTCAGCAGATATAAAATGGAGAGCAGGACCTCCGCTGTGACTCTTCTTTTTTTT
CTTTTATTCTCACTACATACATTTTAGTTATTCGCCAACATGGACTACAAAGACCATGACGGTGATTATA
AAGATCATGACATCGATTACAAGGATGACGATGACAAGCTCATGGACAAGAAGTACTCCATTGGGCTCGC
TATCGGCACAAACAGCGTCGGCTGGGCCGTCATTACGGACGAGTACAAGGTGCCGAGCAAAAAATTCAAA
GTTCTGGGCAATACCGATCGCCACAGCATAAAGAAGAACCTCATTGGCGCCCTCCTGTTCGACTCCGGGG
AGACGGCCGAAGCCACGCGGCTCAAAAGAACAGCACGGCGCAGATATACCCGCAGAAAGAATCGGATCTG
CTACCTGCAGGAGATCTTTAGTAATGAGATGGCTAAGGTGGATGACTCTTTCTTCCATAGGCTGGAGGAG
TCCTTTTTGGTGGAGGAGGATAAAAAGCACGAGCGCCACCCAATCTTTGGCAATATCGTGGACGAGGTGG
CGTACCATGAAAAGTACCCAACCATATATCATCTGAGGAAGAAGCTTGTAGACAGTACTGATAAGGCTGA
CTTGCGGTTGATCTATCTCGCGCTGGCGCATATGATCAAATTTCGGGGACACTTCCTCATCGAGGGGGAC
CTGAACCCAGACAACAGCGATGTCGACAAACTCTTTATCCAACTGGTTCAGACTTACAATCAGCTTTTCG
AAGAGAACCCGATCAACGCATCCGGAGTTGACGCCAAAGCAATCCTGAGCGCTAGGCTGTCCAAATCCCG
GCGGCTCGAAAACCTCATCGCACAGCTCCCTGGGGAGAAGAAGAACGGCCTGTTTGGTAATCTTATCGCC
CTGTCACTCGGGCTGACCCCCAACTTTAAATCTAACTTCGACCTGGCCGAAGATGCCAAGCTTCAACTGA
GCAAAGACACCTACGATGATGATCTCGACAATCTGCTGGCCCAGATCGGCGACCAGTACGCAGACCTTTT
TTTGGCGGCAAAGAACCTGTCAGACGCCATTCTGCTGAGTGATATTCTGCGAGTGAACACGGAGATCACC
AAAGCTCCGCTGAGCGCTAGTATGATCAAGCGCTATGATGAGCACCACCAAGACTTGACTTTGCTGAAGG
CCCTTGTCAGACAGCAACTGCCTGAGAAGTACAAGGAAATTTTCTTCGATCAGTCTAAAAATGGCTACGC
CGGATACATTGACGGCGGAGCAAGCCAGGAGGAATTTTACAAATTTATTAAGCCCATCTTGGAAAAAATG
GACGGCACCGAGGAGCTGCTGGTAAAGCTTAACAGAGAAGATCTGTTGCGCAAACAGCGCACTTTCGACA
ATGGAAGCATCCCCCACCAGATTCACCTGGGCGAACTGCACGCTATCCTCAGGCGGCAAGAGGATTTCTA
CCCCTTTTTGAAAGATAACAGGGAAAAGATTGAGAAAATCCTCACATTTCGGATACCCTACTATGTAGGC
CCCCTCGCCCGGGGAAATTCCAGATTCGCGTGGATGACTCGCAAATCAGAAGAGACTATCACTCCCTGGA
ACTTCGAGGAAGTCGTGGATAAGGGGGCCTCTGCCCAGTCCTTCATCGAAAGGATGACTAACTTTGATAA
AAATCTGCCTAACGAAAAGGTGCTTCCTAAACACTCTCTGCTGTACGAGTACTTCACAGTTTATAACGAG
CTCACCAAGGTCAAATACGTCACAGAAGGGATGAGAAAGCCAGCATTCCTGTCTGGAGAGCAGAAGAAAG
CTATCGTGGACCTCCTCTTCAAGACGAACCGGAAAGTTACCGTGAAACAGCTCAAAGAGGACTATTTCAA
AAAGATTGAATGTTTCGACTCTGTTGAAATCAGCGGAGTGGAGGATCGCTTCAACGCATCCCTGGGAACG
TATCACGATCTCCTGAAAATCATTAAAGACAAGGACTTCCTGGACAATGAGGAGAACGAGGACATTCTTG
AGGACATTGTCCTCACCCTTACGTTGTTTGAAGATAGGGAGATGATTGAAGAACGCTTGAAAACTTACGC
TCATCTCTTCGACGACAAAGTCATGAAACAGCTCAAGAGGCGCCGATATACAGGATGGGGGCGGCTGTCA
AGAAAACTGATCAATGGGATCCGAGACAAGCAGAGTGGAAAGACAATCCTGGATTTTCTTAAGTCCGATG
GATTTGCCAACAGGAACTTCATGCAGTTGATCCATGATGACTCTCTCACCTTTAAGGAGGACATCCAGAA
AGCACAAGTTTCTGGCCAGGGGGACAGTCTGCACGAGCACATCGCTAATCTTGCAGGTAGCCCAGCTATC
AAAAAGGGAATACTGCAGACCGTTAAGGTCGTGGATGAACTCGTCAAAGTAATGGGAAGGCATAAGCCCG
AGAATATCGTTATCGAGATGGCCCGAGAGAACCAAACTACCCAGAAGGGACAGAAGAACAGTAGGGAAAG
GATGAAGAGGATTGAAGAGGGTATAAAAGAACTGGGGTCCCAAATCCTTAAGGAACACCCAGTTGAAAAC
ACCCAGCTTCAGAATGAGAAGCTCTACCTGTACTACCTGCAGAACGGCAGGGACATGTACGTGGATCAGG
AACTGGACATCAATCGGCTCTCCGACTACGACGTGGATGCCATCGTGCCCCAGTCTTTTCTCAAAGATGA
TTCTATTGATAATAAAGTGTTGACAAGATCCGATAAAAATAGAGGGAAGAGTGATAACGTCCCCTCAGAA
GAAGTTGTCAAGAAAATGAAAAATTATTGGCGGCAGCTGCTGAACGCCAAACTGATCACACAACGGAAGT
TCGATAATCTGACTAAGGCTGAACGAGGTGGCCTGTCTGAGTTGGATAAAGCCGGCTTCATCAAAAGGCA
GCTTGTTGAGACACGCCAGATCACCAAGCACGTGGCCCAAATTCTCGATTCACGCATGAACACCAAGTAC
GATGAAAATGACAAACTGATTCGAGAGGTGAAAGTTATTACTCTGAAGTCTAAGCTAGTCTCAGATTTCA
GAAAGGACTTTCAGTTTTATAAGGTGAGAGAGATCAACAATTACCACCATGCGCATGATGCCTACCTGAA
TGCAGTGGTAGGCACTGCACTTATCAAAAAATATCCCAAGCTTGAATCTGAATTTGTTTACGGAGACTAT
AAAGTGTACGATGTTAGGAAAATGATCGCAAAGTCTGAGCAGGAAATAGGCAAGGCCACCGCTAAGTACT
TCTTTTACAGCAATATTATGAATTTTTTCAAGACCGAGATTACACTGGCCAATGGAGAGATTCGGAAGCG
ACCACTTATCGAAACAAACGGAGAAACAGGAGAAATCGTGTGGGACAAGGGTAGGGATTTCGCGACAGTC
CGGAAGGTCCTGTCCATGCCGCAGGTGAACATCGTTAAAAAGACCGAAGTACAGACCGGAGGCTTCTCCA
AGGAAAGTATCCTCCCGAAAAGGAACAGCGACAAGCTGATCGCACGCAAAAAAGATTGGGACCCCAAGAA
ATACGGCGGATTCGATTCTCCTACAGTCGCTTACAGTGTACTGGTTGTGGCCAAAGTGGAGAAAGGGAAG
TCTAAAAAACTCAAAAGCGTCAAGGAACTGCTGGGCATCACAATCATGGAGCGATCAAGCTTCGAAAAAA
ACCCCATCGACTTTCTCGAGGCGAAAGGATATAAAGAGGTCAAAAAAGACCTCATCATTAAGCTTCCCAA
GTACTCTCTCTTTGAGCTTGAAAACGGCCGGAAACGAATGCTCGCTAGTGCGGGCGAGCTGCAGAAAGGT
AACGAGCTGGCACTGCCCTCTAAATACGTTAATTTCTTGTATCTGGCCAGCCACTATGAAAAGCTCAAAG
GGTCCCCCGAAGATAATGAGCAGAAGCAGCTGTTCGTGGAACAACACAAACACTACCTTGATGAGATCAT
CGAGCAAATAAGCGAATTCTCCAAAAGAGTGATCCTCGCCGACGCTAACCTCGATAAGGTGCTTTCTGCT
TACAATAAGCACAGGGATAAGCCCATCAGGGAGCAGGCAGAAAACATTATCCACTTGTTTACTCTGACCA
ACTTGGGCGCTCCTGCAGCCTTCAAGTACTTCGACACCACCATAGACAGAAAGCGGTACACCTCTACAAA
GGAGGTCCTGGACGCCACACTGATTCATCAGTCAATTACGGGGCTCTATGAAACAAGAATCGACCTCTCT
CAGCTCGGTGGAGACAGCAGGGCTGACCCCAAGAAGAAGAGGAAGGTGTGAGCTTTAGTCAAATATTAAT
CTATTTCACCTGTTCAAACTTTACTTAATGTACAAATGTGGTAGTTATTAGTTTTGCAACGGAACTTGTT
CCATAATCTGGTCCTCTGGGACAGCAAACTGTCTTTCACTAGTAGCGCCAGTTTCGGGAGTCCACACAGC
ATTAGTCACCGGTGCACCAGCACTAATCTCACGACCTTCTGGGTGTTTAAATGGGCAGTTAGGGTTGCGG
CATCCAGCTGCAAACTTACAATCCTCATCAATTGGATGAGTGAAAAAACAGTTTGGTCTGGTACAACTGT
TGCCTTCACGACACAGTACAGGAGTAGTTGCGTGACGTCTTGGGCACTTGTAATTACGGCATGATTTACC
AAATCGACATTGTTCCAAAGCCCTCTGTTGTTTTTGTTGTTTCTCTTCTTCGGTGATCTTGTGTTCAGGT
GATCGATGAGCCTTTGGACAGTCCGGATTAGAGCGCTCCGGGGAGCGCATTATTTGGGTCGGCTACTGTC
ATTGGTTATGATGGCCTTACCGAGCACGAAGGTGGTTGGATAGACCACAACTGGAAACAGTTGTACAAAC
AGATTGCATTCATTTTTGCTTGTATTGGATACTCGATGGCCATCACCGCTCTTATCTGTTTCATCCTCAA
CCGTATTCCATTTTTGCAACTGCGAGCTTCAGAAGAGGCTGAGGAGAAAGGTATGGATGAGGATCAGATT
GGAGAGTTCGCTTATGACTACGTGGAAGTACGTCGTGATTTTTTGGCTTGGGGATCAGGCCCAAACAATG
GCTTCAAGGAGCCGGAAGTTCTGGATCAGGTAGTTCCGGTTAATGATTTCAGCAGTGACCAGAATGTGAC
TAATCAGACCAACGAATCTGAGAAGCAGTAGAGTAAATATAGAGATGATATTTAGTGTATTCTAATGCTT
ATGTAATGTATTAAGCAAAAAGTTGTGTTTATGAGTTAGCATTTGTCTTAGCAAACATAAAATTATGTCG
ACATTTGCAACCCGCATGTCTAGTGTTTTTAGATCGATCTTCGATGTGTAGAATAATGCCTCCACGTGAT
GCCCCGCGATTTTGTTGGGTCGCAATGCCTCCAACATAAACCCATCACGTATAAAAAGCCCTCTTAACCC
TCCCCCCTGTTTCGTTTGCTTCATCACTTAACCTGAACTATCAACATGCCCAAAAAGAAAAGAAAAGTGG
GTAGTATGGCGTCTAACTTCACCCAGTTCGTTCTGGTTGACAACGGTGGTACCGGTGACGTTACCGTTGC
GCCGTCTAACTTCGCGAACGGTGTTGCGGAATGGATCTCTTCTAACTCTCGTTCTCAGGCGTACAAAGTT
ACCTGCTCTGTTCGTCAATCCTCCGCGCAGAACCGTAAATACACCATCAAAGTTGAAGTTCCGAAAGTTG
CGACCCAGACCGTTGGTGGTGTTGAACTGCCGGTTGCGGCGTGGCGTTCTTACCTGAACATGGAACTGAC
CATCCCGATCTTCGCGACCAACTCTGACTGCGAACTGATCGTTAAAGCGATGCAGGGTCTGCTGAAAGAC
GGTAACCCGATCCCGTCTGCGATCGCGGCGAACTCTGGTATCTACGGCTCCGGACGAGCCGATGCCCTTG
ACGATTTTGACTTGGACATGTTGGGTTCTGACGCTTTGGATGACTTTGATCTTGATATGCTTGGTTCCGA
CGCTCTAGATGATTTCGACTTGGATATGCTGGGATCCGATGCCTTGGACGATTTCGACTTGGATATGTTG
ATCAACTGAGCTTCTGTTTAATTCTGTAGGATAAACGAAATAACTGTATCTTTATAATCATCCTTAAGAT
AGCCCTGGACTCGTCAGACATTAGTTCGCGCACATTATTTTCCTCCACTGTCTGCAAACAGCCACACGGC
ATTTCCCTCTCTAGTTTCATTTATCAAAGTAGCACAACACGCTAATTGGAGGATCCTTTTTTGTAGAAAT
GTCTTGGTGTCCTCGTCCAATCAGGTAGCCATCTCTGAAATATCTGGCTCCGTTGCAACTCCGAACGACC
TGCTGGCAACGTAAAATTCTCCGGGGTAAAACTTAAATGTGGAGTAATGGAACCAGAAACGTCTCTTCCC
TTCTCTCTCCTTCCACCGCCCGTTACCGTCCCTAGGAAATTTTACTCTGCTGGAGAGCTTCTTCTACGGC
CCCCTTGCAGCAATGCTCTTCCCAGCATTACGTTGCGGGTAAAACGGAGGTCGTGTACCCGACCTAGCAG
CCCAGGGATGGAAAAGTCCCGGCCGTCGCTGGCAATAATAGCGGGCGGACGCATGTCATGAGATTATTGG
AAACCACCAGAATCGAATATAAAAGGCGAACACCTTTCCCAATTTTGGTTTCTCCTGACCCAAAGACTTT
AAATTTAATTTATTTGTCCCTATTTCAATCAATTGAACAACTATCAAAACACCATGTACCAACTGATGAG
TCCGTGAGGACGAAACGAGTAAGCTCGTCTTGGTAGCAATTGGTATAAAGTTTTAGAGCTAGAAATAGCA
AGTTAAAATAAGGCTAGTCCGTTATCAACTTGAAAAAGTGGCACCGAGTCGGTGCGCGCACATGAGGATC
ACCCATGTGCTTTTGGCCGGCATGGTCCCAGCCTCCTCGCTGGCGCCGGCTGGGCAACATGCTTCGGCAT
GGCGAATGGGACAGCTTTGGACTGCTTTTAGTGTACATCTGATAATATAGTACTACCACGTATGATAATG
TAGAGAATAGGCTTCCTTGTCGAGTGTGTTTGCAGTTTTCTTGAGTTTCAAGGTTTAAATGCTGGTATAT
TAGTTCATCGAAGGTTTCAGCCAATAGCACCTTAAATCAATCAAACTAATTCGACTCTTACGAAAGAGCC
TACTGTGTTTAGTATCGAAGTCGTTTACCTTTCATGTTGAATAGCTTCCTCTCTGACCCTAACATTTCAA
GATCCTCCTAAAGTTACCCGGATTGTGAAATTCTAATGATCCACCTGCCCAATGCATTTTTTCTTTATTC
AGTTTACCTTTTTTACCTAATATACGAGCTTGTTAAAGTAAGTGGCACTGCAATACTAGGCTTATTGTTG
ATATTATGATGAATCGTTTTCACAAACTTGATTTCCTGTGAACTCACCATGTACTAAGGAAAAAAACATG
CATCACCATCTGAATATTTGACCGCTAGCTCATGGACATGGAGGCCCAGAATACCCTCCTTGACAGTCTT
GACGTGCGCAGCTCAGGGGCATGATGTGACTGTCGCCCGTACATTTAGCCCATACATCCCCATGTATAAT
CATTTGCATCCATACATTTTGATGGCCGCACGGCGCGAAGCAAAAATTACGGCTCCTCGCTGCAGACCTG
CGAGCAGGGAAACGCTCCCCTCACAGACGCGTTGAATTGTCCCCACGCCGCGCCCCTGTAGAGAAATATA
AAAGGTTAGGATTTGCCACTGAGGTTCTTCTTTCATATACTTCCTTTTAAAATCTTGCTAGGATACAGTT
CTCACATCACATCCGAACATAAACAACCATGGGTACCACTCTTGACGACACGGCTTACCGGTACCGCACC
AGTGTCCCGGGGGACGCCGAGGCCATCGAGGCACTGGATGGGTCCTTCACCACCGACACCGTTTTTCGCG
TCACCGCCACCGGGGACGGCTTCACCCTGCGGGAGGTGCCGGTGGACCCGCCCCTGACCAAGGTGTTCCC
CGACGACGAATCGGACGACGAATCGGACGACGGGGAGGACGGCGACCCGGACTCCCGGACGTTCGTCGCG
TACGGGGACGACGGCGACCTGGCGGGCTTCGTGGTCGTCTCGTACTCCGGCTGGAACCGCCGGCTGACCG
TCGAGGACATCGAGGTCGCCCCGGAGCACCGGGGGCACGGGGTCGGGCGCGCGTTGATGGGGCTCGCGAC
GGAGTTCGCCCGCGAGCGGGGCGCCGGGCACCTCTGGCTGGAGGTCACCAACGTCAACGCACCGGCGATC
CACGCGTACCGGCGGATGGGGTTCACCCTCTGCGGCCTGGACACCGCCCTGTACGACGGCACCGCCTCGG
ACGGCGAGCAGGCGCTCTACATGAGCATGCCCTGCCCCTAATCAGTACTGACAATAAAAAGATTCTTGTT
TTCAAGAACTTGTCATTTGTATAGTTTTTTTATATTGTAGTTGTTCTATTTTAATCAAATGTTAGCGTGA
TTTATATTTTTTTTCGCCTCGACATCATCTGCCCAGATGCGAAGTTAAGTGCGCAGAAAGTAATATCATG
CGTCAATCGTATGTGAATGCTGGTCGCTATACTGGCTTCATACCCAGCATTGACCTTTGGTATGAGCATC
TGAAAAACAACCAGGTGTTGCAAAGTTAAACATCCTTCTTTGTTCATATAGAACCCACTATTCATGGTAC
TCCCCAATCGAATTTCACATTCTGGTTTTGAAATTACACACCACGTTAGCTTATAAGATTTCATATAACT
TATTGATATACGGTTTCCATTGTTCGAATAGTTGAGGTTGTATGTAATTCGATTGAAGGGGCCATTTTTG
TTTCCTACTTTTCCTGGGAGCTTATCCGATGCGCTTCAAAGCTGGAATTGTAAATATAGAGAAAAAGAAG
GATGTTGTTTTATTCTTGAAAGAGTATAATTTTACTTCTAGCAACTCTCCCACTTCGCTTGACTTCATTT
ATTTCTTGGGCACATAGGCGTAGTAATCTAGACCAACAGATAATTTGCCGGAATGATATAGCGATTGGAA
AATGAACTGAAATTTTTTGCTGTCTTTCAATTTGACGGGCAGTTCATCAGGCGCGCCGTGACCGACCATA
TAAATACGTTGAGAATGTTATTCTTCCTCGTAGTTGAAGTGGCTTCATAATTTCAGAACTCAATAGATAA
ACTAGGATGTTTTAAAGCAATTAATGCTCACAAGTAAGGAGCGACTCTCTTGCTTTTCGAATACTAAAAG
TATCGTCCCAACCCAGAAAAAAAGACCTCTTAACTGCAAAATAAACTCTATATATTTCTTCTAAAACAGT
TTCAGGTTGGATAGTATCGCATTCTCATCACTTCTAACTAGTAGGCCATGAGATATATTAACGTTTACTT
GAGTTCTAAGTTCTCCGAATTAGATGCACAGCACAAACAAGATTAGGTTTCACTTGGTACAAAATACGAA
CAGAGTTTAAGGTCGTAATTTCATTTCGTTATTGATCCCCACAATCTATTCTTATCACAGTCATCAGATA
GTCGCGAAAAAGCATGCAGAAAAGGGGGTCGTCCCTATCTAAGTTGTAGCATTACAACAAATATGAC
Features (pLannotate 1.2.2; 14 found; start..end, strand, type, name):
     62..650     -  rep_origin     ori: high-copy-number ColE1/pMB1/pBR322/pUC origin of replication
   1303..1368    +  CDS            3xFLAG: three tandem FLAG® epitope tags, followed by an enterokinase cleavage site
   1372..5475    +  CDS            Cas9: Cas9 (Csn1) endonuclease from the Streptococcus pyogenes Type II CRISPR/Cas system generates RNA-guided double strand breaks in DNA
   5997..6284    +  CDS            MEP1 (fragment): MEP1_YEAST - Also known as AMT1. Experimental evidence at protein level: Swiss-Prot protein existence level 1. Transporter for ammonium (both charged and uncharged NH3 and NH4) to use as a nitrogen source. Can also transport methylamine. The affinity of MEP1 is about twenty times lower than that of MEP2. MEP3 has the lowest affinity. From Saccharomyces cerevisiae (strain ATCC 204508 / S288c) (Baker's yeast).
   6726..7115    +  CDS            CAPSD_BPMS2: Experimental evidence at protein level: Swiss-Prot protein existence level 1. Acts as a translational repressor of viral replicase synthesis late in infection. This latter function is the result of capsid protein interaction with an RNA hairpin which contains the replicase ribosome-binding site. From Escherichia phage MS2 (Bacteriophage MS2).
   7134..7160    +  CDS            VP48 (fragment): 3 tandem repeats of the minimal activation domain of herpes simplex virus VP16 (Cheng et al., 2013)
   7218..7243    +  CDS            VP160 (fragment): 10 tandem repeats of the minimal activation domain of herpes simplex virus VP16 (Cheng et al., 2013)
   7478..7954    +  promoter       GAP promoter: promoter for Pichia pastoris glyceraldehyde-3-phosphate dehydrogenase
   7973..7996    +  misc_RNA       sTRSV HHRz (fragment): hammerhead ribozyme from the tobacco ringspot virus satellite RNA (Khvorova et al., 2003)
   8030..8105    +  misc_RNA       gRNA scaffold: guide RNA scaffold for the Streptococcus pyogenes CRISPR/Cas9 system
   8110..8128    +  misc_RNA       MS2 stem loop: stem loop that binds the bacteriophage MS2 coat protein
   8715..9058    +  promoter       TEF promoter: Ashbya gossypii TEF promoter
   9065..9629    +  CDS            NrsR (fragment): nourseothricin acetyltransferase; Streptomyces noursei nat1; confers resistance to nourseothricin
   9637..9834    +  terminator     TEF terminator: Ashbya gossypii TEF terminator
