[The description below was written by a language model from this plasmid's Addgene catalogue record and pLannotate feature annotations shown in this document.]
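Description:
THI VP64 pGAP T2 is a 10.8 kb yeast expression plasmid for CRISPR/RNA-scaffold-based transcriptional regulation in Pichia pastoris, built on the BB3rN_AD backbone. It replicates in E. coli through a high-copy ColE1/pUC-type origin. Selection relies on a nourseothricin acetyltransferase gene flanked by the Ashbya gossypii TEF promoter and terminator, and the record lists nourseothricin as the bacterial selection as well. No yeast replication origin is annotated, and the record does not state how the plasmid is maintained in Pichia.

The payload consists of three expression units that together form a programmable activator. The first uses the pTEF2 promoter to express dCas9, the nuclease-inactive form of Streptococcus pyogenes Cas9, carrying a 3xFLAG tag and an SV40 nuclear localisation signal. The annotation tool labels this ORF simply as Cas9. The second uses the pPOR1 promoter to express the bacteriophage MS2 coat protein fused to the VP64 activation domain (tandem repeats of the herpes simplex VP16 minimal activation domain, detected as VP48/VP160 fragments) and an SV40 NLS. The third uses the Pichia GAP promoter, a Pol II promoter, to transcribe a guide RNA against the T2 site in the THI11 promoter. A hammerhead ribozyme fragment annotated upstream of the guide would typically serve to trim the 5′ end of such a transcript. The gRNA scaffold is followed by an MS2 stem loop, which recruits the MS2–VP64 fusion to the dCas9-bound locus. A short hit to S. cerevisiae MEP1 between the first two units is probably an incidental match in regulatory sequence.

The construct is intended for testing and fine-tuning transcription from the THI11 promoter, with this version representing one combination of effector, guide promoter and target position.
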