Addgene plasmid #161489: THI VP64 pGAP T2
Purpose: CRISPR/RNA scaffold based transcription regulation in Pichia pastoris BB3rN_pTEF2_dCAS9(3xFLAG_SV40NLS)_pPOR1_MS2bind_VP64_SV40NLS_pGAP_THI11_T2_gRNA_MS2
Depositing lab: Brigitte Gasser & Diethard Mattanovich. Depositing organization: Austrian Centre of Industrial Biotechnology. Publication: Fine-Tuning of Transcription in Pichia pastoris Using dCas9 and RNA Scaffolds. Baumschabl M, Prielhofer R, Mattanovich D, Steiger MG. ACS Synth Biol. 2020 Dec 18;9(12):3202-3209. doi: 10.1021/acssynbio.0c00214. Epub 2020 Nov 12. PubMed 33180466.
Backbone
  Vector backbone: Addgene#98552 BB3rN_AD
  Backbone size w/o insert (bp): 3000
  Total vector size (bp): 10847
  Vector type: Yeast Expression
Growth in bacteria
  Bacterial resistance: Nourseothricin (clonNat), 50 μg/mL
  Growth temperature: 37°C
  Growth strain: DH5alpha
  Copy number: High Copy
Gene/Insert 1
  Gene/Insert name: dCAS9
  Promoter: pTEF2
  Cloning method: Unknown
  Sequencing primers: 5′ gaggtatgtaggcggtgcta; 3′ GTACTGTGTCGTGAAGGC
Gene/Insert 2
  Gene/Insert name: MS2-VP64
  Promoter: pPOR1
  Cloning method: Unknown
  Sequencing primers: 5′ GCCTTCACGACACAGTAC; 3′ GACAGTGGAGGAAAATAATGTGC
Gene/Insert 3
  Gene/Insert name: gRNA (Targeting T2 in the THI11 promoter)
  Promoter: pGAP
  Cloning method: Unknown
  Sequencing primers: 5′ GCACATTATTTTCCTCCACTGTC; 3′ ttatatttctctacaggggc
Terms and licenses: Academic/Nonprofit Terms; Industry Terms: Not Available to Industry
How to cite: THI VP64 pGAP T2 was a gift from Brigitte Gasser & Diethard Mattanovich (Addgene plasmid # 161489 ; http://n2t.net/addgene:161489 ; RRID:Addgene_161489)
